Addgene plasmid #66752: pCZGY1026 COX8aN::miniSOG in pENTR[1-2]
Purpose: miniSOG fused to N terminal 29 aa of human Cox8a for targeting to the mitochondria
Depositing lab: Yishi Jin. Depositing organization: University of California, San Diego (UCSD). Publication: Photo-inducible cell ablation in Caenorhabditis elegans using the genetically encoded singlet oxygen generating protein miniSOG. Qi YB, Garren EJ, Shu X, Tsien RY, Jin Y. Proc Natl Acad Sci U S A. 2012 May 8;109(19):7499-504. doi: 10.1073/pnas.1204096109. Epub 2012 Apr 24. PubMed 22532663.
Backbone
  Vector backbone: pENTR[1-2]
  Total vector size (bp): 2973
  Vector type: Worm Expression
Growth in bacteria
  Bacterial resistance: Kanamycin, 50 μg/mL
  Growth temperature: 37°C
  Growth strain: DH5alpha
  Copy number: Unknown
Gene/Insert
  Gene/Insert name: miniSOG
  Species: Synthetic
  Insert size (bp): 439
  Tag / fusion protein: COx8aN (N terminal 29 aa) (N terminal on insert)
  Cloning method: Gateway Cloning
  Sequencing primers: 5′ M13F; 3′ M13R
Terms and licenses: Academic/Nonprofit Terms; Industry Terms: Not Available to Industry
How to cite: pCZGY1026 COX8aN::miniSOG in pENTR[1-2] was a gift from Yishi Jin (Addgene plasmid # 66752 ; http://n2t.net/addgene:66752 ; RRID:Addgene_66752)
