[The description below was written by a language model from this plasmid's Addgene catalogue record and pLannotate feature annotations shown in this document.]
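Description:
pCZGY1026 COX8aN::miniSOG in pENTR[1-2] is a small (about 3 kb) Gateway entry clone built on the pENTR[1-2] backbone and catalogued as a worm expression reagent. It is maintained in E. coli through a high-copy ColE1/pUC-type origin and selected with kanamycin via an aminoglycoside phosphotransferase gene. The backbone also carries rrnB T1 and T2 transcription terminators upstream of the cloning region, which shield the insert from read-through transcription, a T7 promoter lying just outside attL2 in the reverse orientation, and short lacI and lacZα remnants that have no evident function.

The payload sits between attL1 and attL2 and consists of the mitochondrial presequence of human cytochrome c oxidase subunit VIII (the N-terminal 29 amino acids of Cox8a) fused upstream of miniSOG, a small flavin-binding protein engineered from an Arabidopsis thaliana protein. miniSOG is fluorescent and, as the associated publication title indicates, generates singlet oxygen on illumination; the Cox8a leader directs it to mitochondria. No eukaryotic promoter or 3' UTR is annotated within the att-flanked cassette, so the plasmid does not appear to be an expression construct in itself. Instead, the attL sites allow an LR recombination reaction to move the coding sequence into a destination vector that supplies a promoter of choice, for example one driving cell-type-specific expression in Caenorhabditis elegans. According to the record, the reagent belongs to a system for photo-inducible cell ablation in C. elegans, in which light is used to kill cells expressing mitochondrially targeted miniSOG.
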