Features (pLannotate 1.2.2; 11 found; start..end, strand, type, name):
     18..92      +  CDS            COX8 presequence: mitochondrial presequence of human cytochrome c oxidase subunit VIII (Rizutto et al., 1989)
    126..443     +  CDS            miniSOG: miniSOG is a basic (constitutively fluorescent) cyan fluorescent protein published in 2011, derived from Arabidopsis thaliana. It requires the cofactor flavin for fluorescence.
    447..546     -  protein_bind   attL2: mutant version of attL; recombination site for the Gateway® LR reaction LR Clonase™
    564..582     -  promoter       T7 promoter: promoter for bacteriophage T7 RNA polymerase
    716..1525    +  CDS            KanR: aminoglycoside phosphotransferase; aph(3')-Ia; confers resistance to kanamycin in bacteria or G418 (Geneticin®) in eukaryotes
   1672..2260    +  rep_origin     ori: high-copy-number ColE1/pMB1/pBR322/pUC origin of replication
   2443..2535    +  CDS            lacI (fragment): lac repressor; lacI; The lac repressor binds to the lac operator to inhibit transcription in E. coli. This inhibition can be relieved by adding lactose or isopropyl-β-D-thiogalactopyranoside (IPTG).
   2590..2617    -  terminator     rrnB T2 terminator: transcription terminator T2 from the E. coli rrnB gene
   2749..2792    +  terminator     rrnB T1 terminator: Escherichia coli rrnB; transcription terminator T1 from the E. coli rrnB gene
   2839..2875    -  CDS            lacZα (fragment): LacZα fragment of β-galactosidase; lacZ fragment
   2891..17      +  protein_bind   attL1 (across the origin): mutant version of attL; recombination site for the Gateway® LR reaction LR Clonase™
>Addgene plasmid #66752 | pCZGY1026 COX8aN::miniSOG in pENTR[1-2] | depositor full sequence | sequence record 121596 | pCZGY1026 COX8aN::miniSOG in pENTR[1-2] sequence 2973 bps
GTACAAAAAAGCAGGCTATGTCCGTCCTGACGCCGCTGCTGCTGCGGGGCTTGACAGGCTCGGCCCGGCG
GCTCCCAGTGCCGCGCGCCAAGATCCATTCGTTGGGGGATCCACCGGTCGCCACCATGGAGAAAAGTTTC
GTGATAACTGATCCACGGCTGCCAGACAATCCCATCATCTTCGCATCCGATGGCTTCCTGGAGCTGACCG
AGTATTCCAGAGAGGAGATCCTGGGCCGCAATGGCCGCTTTCTGCAGGGACCAGAGACAGACCAGGCCAC
AGTGCAGAAGATTCGCGATGCCATTAGAGATCAGCGCGAGATTACCGTGCAGCTGATAAACTACACAAAA
AGCGGGAAGAAATTCTGGAACCTCCTGCACCTCCAGCCCATGAGGGACCAGAAGGGTGAGCTCCAGTATT
TCATCGGAGTGCAGCTGGATGGATAAACCCAGCTTTCTTGTACAAAGTTGGCATTATAAGAAAGCATTGC
TTATCAATTTGTTGCAACGAACAGGTCACTATCAGTCAAAATAAAATCATTATTTGCCATCCAGCTGATA
TCCCCTATAGTGAGTCGTATTACATGGTCATAGCTGTTTCCTGGCAGCTCTGGCCCGTGTCTCAAAATCT
CTGATGTTACATTGCACAAGATAAAATAATATCATCATGAACAATAAAACTGTCTGCTTACATAAACAGT
AATACAAGGGGTGTTATGAGCCATATTCAACGGGAAACGTCGAGGCCGCGATTAAATTCCAACATGGATG
CTGATTTATATGGGTATAAATGGGCTCGCGATAATGTCGGGCAATCAGGTGCGACAATCTATCGCTTGTA
TGGGAAGCCCGATGCGCCAGAGTTGTTTCTGAAACATGGCAAAGGTAGCGTTGCCAATGATGTTACAGAT
GAGATGGTCAGACTAAACTGGCTGACGGAATTTATGCCTCTTCCGACCATCAAGCATTTTATCCGTACTC
CTGATGATGCATGGTTACTCACCACTGCGATCCCCGGAAAAACAGCATTCCAGGTATTAGAAGAATATCC
TGATTCAGGTGAAAATATTGTTGATGCGCTGGCAGTGTTCCTGCGCCGGTTGCATTCGATTCCTGTTTGT
AATTGTCCTTTTAACAGCGATCGCGTATTTCGTCTCGCTCAGGCGCAATCACGAATGAATAACGGTTTGG
TTGATGCGAGTGATTTTGATGACGAGCGTAATGGCTGGCCTGTTGAACAAGTCTGGAAAGAAATGCATAA
ACTTTTGCCATTCTCACCGGATTCAGTCGTCACTCATGGTGATTTCTCACTTGATAACCTTATTTTTGAC
GAGGGGAAATTAATAGGTTGTATTGATGTTGGACGAGTCGGAATCGCAGACCGATACCAGGATCTTGCCA
TCCTATGGAACTGCCTCGGTGAGTTTTCTCCTTCATTACAGAAACGGCTTTTTCAAAAATATGGTATTGA
TAATCCTGATATGAATAAATTGCAGTTTCATTTGATGCTCGATGAGTTTTTCTAATCAGAATTGGTTAAT
TGGTTGTAACACTGGCAGAGCATTACGCTGACTTGACGGGACGGCGCAAGCTCATGACCAAAATCCCTTA
ACGTGAGTTACGCGTCGTTCCACTGAGCGTCAGACCCCGTAGAAAAGATCAAAGGATCTTCTTGAGATCC
TTTTTTTCTGCGCGTAATCTGCTGCTTGCAAACAAAAAAACCACCGCTACCAGCGGTGGTTTGTTTGCCG
GATCAAGAGCTACCAACTCTTTTTCCGAAGGTAACTGGCTTCAGCAGAGCGCAGATACCAAATACTGTTC
TTCTAGTGTAGCCGTAGTTAGGCCACCACTTCAAGAACTCTGTAGCACCGCCTACATACCTCGCTCTGCT
AATCCTGTTACCAGTGGCTGCTGCCAGTGGCGATAAGTCGTGTCTTACCGGGTTGGACTCAAGACGATAG
TTACCGGATAAGGCGCAGCGGTCGGGCTGAACGGGGGGTTCGTGCACACAGCCCAGCTTGGAGCGAACGA
CCTACACCGAACTGAGATACCTACAGCGTGAGCTATGAGAAAGCGCCACGCTTCCCGAAGGGAGAAAGGC
GGACAGGTATCCGGTAAGCGGCAGGGTCGGAACAGGAGAGCGCACGAGGGAGCTTCCAGGGGGAAACGCC
TGGTATCTTTATAGTCCTGTCGGGTTTCGCCACCTCTGACTTGAGCGTCGATTTTTGTGATGCTCGTCAG
GGGGGCGGAGCCTATGGAAAAACGCCAGCAACGCGGCCTTTTTACGGTTCCTGGCCTTTTGCTGGCCTTT
TGCTCACATGTTCTTTCCTGCGTTATCCCCTGATTCTGTGGATAACCGTATTACCGCCTTTGAGTGAGCT
GATACCGCTCGCCGCAGCCGAACGACCGAGCGCAGCGAGTCAGTGAGCGAGGAAGCGGAAGAGCGCCCAA
TACGCAAACCGCCTCTCCCCGCGCGTTGGCCGATTCATTAATGCAGCTGGCACGACAGGTTTCCCGACTG
GAAAGCGGGCAGTGAGCGCAACGCAATTAATACGCGTACCGCTAGCCAGGAAGAGTTTGTAGAAACGCAA
AAAGGCCATCCGTCAGGATGGCCTTCTGCTTAGTTTGATGCCTGGCAGTTTATGGCGGGCGTCCTGCCCG
CCACCCTCCGGGCCGTTGCTTCACAACGTTCAAATCCGCTCCCGGCGGATTTGTCCTACTCAGGAGAGCG
TTCACCGACAAACAACAGATAAAACGAAAGGCCCAGTCTTCCGACTGAGCCTTTCGTTTTATTTGATGCC
TGGCAGTTCCCTACTCTCGCGTTAACGCTAGCATGGATGTTTTCCCAGTCACGACGTTGTAAAACGACGG
CCAGTCTTAAGCTCGGGCCCCAAATAATGATTTTATTTTGACTGATAGTGACCTGTTCGTTGCAACAAAT
TGATGAGCAATGCTTTTTTATAATGCCAACTTT
