>Addgene plasmid #66752 | pCZGY1026 COX8aN::miniSOG in pENTR[1-2] | addgene partial sequence | sequence record 121595 | M13-F20 5'-TGTAAAACGACGGCCAGT-3'
TTTTGACTGATAGTGACCTGTTCGTTGCAACAAATTGATGAGCAATGCTTTTTTATAATGCCAACTTTGT
ACAAAAAAGCAGGCTATGTCCGTCCTGACGCCGCTGCTGCTGCGGGGCTTGACAGGCTCGGCCCGGCGGC
TCCCAGTGCCGCGCGCCAAGATCCATTCGTTGGGGGATCCACCGGTCGCCACCATGGAGAAAAGTTTCGT
GATAACTGATCCACGGCTGCCAGACAATCCCATCATCTTCGCATCCGATGGCTTCCTGGAGCTGACCGAG
TATTCCAGAGAGGAGATCCTGGGCCGCAATGGCCGCTTTCTGCAGGGACCAGAGACAGACCAGGCCACAG
TGCAGAAGATTCGCGATGCCATTAGAGATCAGCGCGAGATTACCGTGCAGCTGATAAACTACACAAAAAG
CGGGAAGAAATTCTGGAACCTCCTGCACCTCCAGCCCATGAGGGACCAGAAGGGTGAGCTCCAGTATTTC
ATCGGAGTGCAGCTGGATGGATAAACCCAGCTTTCTTGTACAAAGTTGGCATTATAAGAAAGCATTGCTT
ATCAATTTGTTGCAACGAACAGGTCACTATCAGTCAAAATAAAATCATTATTTGCCATCCAGCTGATATC
CCCTATAGTGAGTCGTATTACATGGTCATAGCTGTTTCCTGGCAGCTCTGGCCCGTGTCTCAA
