>Addgene plasmid #66752 | pCZGY1026 COX8aN::miniSOG in pENTR[1-2] | addgene partial sequence | sequence record 121693 | M13-Rev 5'-CAGGAAACAGCTATGACC-3'
ATAATGATTTTATTTTGACTGATAGTGACCTGTTCGTTGCAACAAATTGATAAGCAATGCTTTCTTATAA
TGCCAACTTTGTACAAGAAAGCTGGGTTTATCCATCCAGCTGCACTCCGATGAAATACTGGAGCTCACCC
TTCTGGTCCCTCATGGGCTGGAGGTGCAGGAGGTTCCAGAATTTCTTCCCGCTTTTTGTGTAGTTTATCA
GCTGCACGGTAATCTCGCGCTGATCTCTAATGGCATCGCGAATCTTCTGCACTGTGGCCTGGTCTGTCTC
TGGTCCCTGCAGAAAGCGGCCATTGCGGCCCAGGATCTCCTCTCTGGAATACTCGGTCAGCTCCAGGAAG
CCATCGGATGCGAAGATGATGGGATTGTCTGGCAGCCGTGGATCAGTTATCACGAAACTTTTCTCCATGG
TGGCGACCGGTGGATCCCCCAACGAATGGATCTTGGCGCGCGGCACTGGGAGCCGCCGGGCCGAGCCTGT
CAAGCCCCGCAGCAGCAGCGGCGTCAGGACGGACATAGCCTGCTTTTTTGTACAAAGTTGGCATTATAAA
AAAGCATTGCTCATCAATTTGTTGCAACGAACAGGTCACTATCAGTCAAAATAAAATCATTATTTGG
